>Addgene plasmid #14251 | pAG426GAL-ccdB-HA | depositor full sequence | sequence record 7914 | Author sequence
GACGAAAGGGCCTCGTGATACGCCTATTTTTATAGGTTAATGTCATGATAATAATGGTTTCTTAGTATGA
TCCAATATCAAAGGAAATGATAGCATTGAAGGATGAGACTAATCCAATTGAGGAGTGGCAGCATATAGAA
CAGCTAAAGGGTAGTGCTGAAGGAAGCATACGATACCCCGCATGGAATGGGATAATATCACAGGAGGTAC
TAGACTACCTTTCATCCTACATAAATAGACGCATATAAGTACGCATTTAAGCATAAACACGCACTATGCC
GTTCTTCTCATGTATATATATATACAGGCAACACGCAGATATAGGTGCGACGTGAACAGTGAGCTGTATG
TGCGCAGCTCGCGTTGCATTTTCGGAAGCGCTCGTTTTCGGAAACGCTTTGAAGTTCCTATTCCGAAGTT
CCTATTCTCTAGAAAGTATAGGAACTTCAGAGCGCTTTTGAAAACCAAAAGCGCTCTGAAGACGCACTTT
CAAAAAACCAAAAACGCACCGGACTGTAACGAGCTACTAAAATATTGCGAATACCGCTTCCACAAACATT
GCTCAAAAGTATCTCTTTGCTATATATCTCTGTGCTATATCCCTATATAACCTACCCATCCACCTTTCGC
TCCTTGAACTTGCATCTAAACTCGACCTCTACATTTTTTATGTTTATCTCTAGTATTACTCTTTAGACAA
AAAAATTGTAGTAAGAACTATTCATAGAGTGAATCGAAAACAATACGAAAATGTAAACATTTCCTATACG
TAGTATATAGAGACAAAATAGAAGAAACCGTTCATAATTTTCTGACCAATGAAGAATCATCAACGCTATC
ACTTTCTGTTCACAAAGTATGCGCAATCCACATCGGTATAGAATATAATCGGGGATGCCTTTATCTTGAA
AAAATGCACCCGCAGCTTCGCTAGTAATCAGTAAACGCGGGAAGTGGAGTCAGGCTTTTTTTATGGAAGA
GAAAATAGACACCAAAGTAGCCTTCTTCTAACCTTAACGGACCTACAGTGCAAAAAGTTATCAAGAGACT
GCATTATAGAGCGCACAAAGGAGAAAAAAAGTAATCTAAGATGCTTTGTTAGAAAAATAGCGCTCTCGGG
ATGCATTTTTGTAGAACAAAAAAGAAGTATAGATTCTTTGTTGGTAAAATAGCGCTCTCGCGTTGCATTT
CTGTTCTGTAAAAATGCAGCTCAGATTCTTTGTTTGAAAAATTAGCGCTCTCGCGTTGCATTTTTGTTTT
ACAAAAATGAAGCACAGATTCTTCGTTGGTAAAATAGCGCTTTCGCGTTGCATTTCTGTTCTGTAAAAAT
GCAGCTCAGATTCTTTGTTTGAAAAATTAGCGCTCTCGCGTTGCATTTTTGTTCTACAAAATGAAGCACA
GATGCTTCGTTCAGGTGGCACTTTTCGGGGAAATGTGCGCGGAACCCCTATTTGTTTATTTTTCTAAATA
CATTCAAATATGTATCCGCTCATGAGACAATAACCCTGATAAATGCTTCAATAATATTGAAAAAGGAAGA
GTATGAGTATTCAACATTTCCGTGTCGCCCTTATTCCCTTTTTTGCGGCATTTTGCCTTCCTGTTTTTGC
TCACCCAGAAACGCTGGTGAAAGTAAAAGATGCTGAAGATCAGTTGGGTGCACGAGTGGGTTACATCGAA
CTGGATCTCAACAGCGGTAAGATCCTTGAGAGTTTTCGCCCCGAAGAACGTTTTCCAATGATGAGCACTT
TTAAAGTTCTGCTATGTGGCGCGGTATTATCCCGTATTGACGCCGGGCAAGAGCAACTCGGTCGCCGCAT
ACACTATTCTCAGAATGACTTGGTTGAGTACTCACCAGTCACAGAAAAGCATCTTACGGATGGCATGACA
GTAAGAGAATTATGCAGTGCTGCCATAACCATGAGTGATAACACTGCGGCCAACTTACTTCTGACAACGA
TCGGAGGACCGAAGGAGCTAACCGCTTTTTTGCACAACATGGGGGATCATGTAACTCGCCTTGATCGTTG
GGAACCGGAGCTGAATGAAGCCATACCAAACGACGAGCGTGACACCACGATGCCTGTAGCAATGGCAACA
ACGTTGCGCAAACTATTAACTGGCGAACTACTTACTCTAGCTTCCCGGCAACAATTAATAGACTGGATGG
AGGCGGATAAAGTTGCAGGACCACTTCTGCGCTCGGCCCTTCCGGCTGGCTGGTTTATTGCTGATAAATC
TGGAGCCGGTGAGCGTGGGTCTCGCGGTATCATTGCAGCACTGGGGCCAGATGGTAAGCCCTCCCGTATC
GTAGTTATCTACACGACGGGGAGTCAGGCAACTATGGATGAACGAAATAGACAGATCGCTGAGATAGGTG
CCTCACTGATTAAGCATTGGTAACTGTCAGACCAAGTTTACTCATATATACTTTAGATTGATTTAAAACT
TCATTTTTAATTTAAAAGGATCTAGGTGAAGATCCTTTTTGATAATCTCATGACCAAAATCCCTTAACGT
GAGTTTTCGTTCCACTGAGCGTCAGACCCCGTAGAAAAGATCAAAGGATCTTCTTGAGATCCTTTTTTTC
TGCGCGTAATCTGCTGCTTGCAAACAAAAAAACCACCGCTACCAGCGGTGGTTTGTTTGCCGGATCAAGA
GCTACCAACTCTTTTTCCGAAGGTAACTGGCTTCAGCAGAGCGCAGATACCAAATACTGTCCTTCTAGTG
TAGCCGTAGTTAGGCCACCACTTCAAGAACTCTGTAGCACCGCCTACATACCTCGCTCTGCTAATCCTGT
TACCAGTGGCTGCTGCCAGTGGCGATAAGTCGTGTCTTACCGGGTTGGACTCAAGACGATAGTTACCGGA
TAAGGCGCAGCGGTCGGGCTGAACGGGGGGTTCGTGCACACAGCCCAGCTTGGAGCGAACGACCTACACC
GAACTGAGATACCTACAGCGTGAGCTATGAGAAAGCGCCACGCTTCCCGAAGGGAGAAAGGCGGACAGGT
ATCCGGTAAGCGGCAGGGTCGGAACAGGAGAGCGCACGAGGGAGCTTCCAGGGGGAAACGCCTGGTATCT
TTATAGTCCTGTCGGGTTTCGCCACCTCTGACTTGAGCGTCGATTTTTGTGATGCTCGTCAGGGGGGCGG
AGCCTATGGAAAAACGCCAGCAACGCGGCCTTTTTACGGTTCCTGGCCTTTTGCTGGCCTTTTGCTCACA
TGTTCTTTCCTGCGTTATCCCCTGATTCTGTGGATAACCGTATTACCGCCTTTGAGTGAGCTGATACCGC
TCGCCGCAGCCGAACGACCGAGCGCAGCGAGTCAGTGAGCGAGGAAGCGGAAGAGCGCCCAATACGCAAA
CCGCCTCTCCCCGCGCGTTGGCCGATTCATTAATGCAGCTGGCACGACAGGTTTCCCGACTGGAAAGCGG
GCAGTGAGCGCAACGCAATTAATGTGAGTTACCTCACTCATTAGGCACCCCAGGCTTTACACTTTATGCT
TCCGGCTCCTATGTTGTGTGGAATTGTGAGCGGATAACAATTTCACACAGGAAACAGCTATGACCATGAT
TACGCCAAGCGCGCAATTAACCCTCACTAAAGGGAACAAAAGCTGGAGCTCTAGTACGGATTAGAAGCCG
CCGAGCGGGCGACAGCCCTCCGACGGAAGACTCTCCTCCGTGCGTCCTCGTCTTCACCGGTCGCGTTCCT
GAAACGCAGATGTGCCTCGCGCCGCACTGCTCCGAACAATAAAGATTCTACAATACTAGCTTTTATGGTT
ATGAAGAGGAAAAATTGGCAGTAACCTGGCCCCACAAACCTTCAAATTAACGAATCAAATTAACAACCAT
AGGATGATAATGCGATTAGTTTTTTAGCCTTATTTCTGGGGTAATTAATCAGCGAAGCGATGATTTTTGA
TCTATTAACAGATATATAAATGGAAAAGCTGCATAACCACTTTAACTAATACTTTCAACATTTTCAGTTT
GTATTACTTCTTATTCAAATGTCATAAAAGTATCAACAAAAAATTGTTAATATACCTCTATACTTTAACG
TCAAGGAGAAAAAACCCCGGATTCTAGAACTAGTGGATCCCCCATCACAAGTTTGTACAAAAAAGCTGAA
CGAGAAACGTAAAATGATATAAATATCAATATATTAAATTAGATTTTGCATAAAAAACAGACTACATAAT
ACTGTAAAACACAACATATCCAGTCACTATGGCGGCCGCATTAGGCACCCCAGGCTTTACACTTTATGCT
TCCGGCTCGTATAATGTGTGGATTTTGAGTTAGGATCCGTCGAGATTTTCAGGAGCTAAGGAAGCTAAAA
TGGAGAAAAAAATCACTGGATATACCACCGTTGATATATCCCAATGGCATCGTAAAGAACATTTTGAGGC
ATTTCAGTCAGTTGCTCAATGTACCTATAACCAGACCGTTCAGCTGGATATTACGGCCTTTTTAAAGACC
GTAAAGAAAAATAAGCACAAGTTTTATCCGGCCTTTATTCACATTCTTGCCCGCCTGATGAATGCTCATC
CGGAATTCCGTATGGCAATGAAAGACGGTGAGCTGGTGATATGGGATAGTGTTCACCCTTGTTACACCGT
TTTCCATGAGCAAACTGAAACGTTTTCATCGCTCTGGAGTGAATACCACGACGATTTCCGGCAGTTTCTA
CACATATATTCGCAAGATGTGGCGTGTTACGGTGAAAACCTGGCCTATTTCCCTAAAGGGTTTATTGAGA
ATATGTTTTTCGTCTCAGCCAATCCCTGGGTGAGTTTCACCAGTTTTGATTTAAACGTGGCCAATATGGA
CAACTTCTTCGCCCCCGTTTTCACCATGGGCAAATATTATACGCAAGGCGACAAGGTGCTGATGCCGCTG
GCGATTCAGGTTCATCATGCCGTCTGTGATGGCTTCCATGTCGGCAGAATGCTTAATGAATTACAACAGT
ACTGCGATGAGTGGCAGGGCGGGGCGTAAACGCCGCGTGGATCCGGCTTACTAAAAGCCAGATAACAGTA
TGCGTATTTGCGCGCTGATTTTTGCGGTATAAGAATATATACTGATATGTATACCCGAAGTATGTCAAAA
AGAGGTATGCTATGAAGCAGCGTATTACAGTGACAGTTGACAGCGACAGCTATCAGTTGCTCAAGGCATA
TATGATGTCAATATCTCCGGTCTGGTAAGCACAACCATGCAGAATGAAGCCCGTCGTCTGCGTGCCGAAC
GCTGGAAAGCGGAAAATCAGGAAGGGATGGCTGAGGTCGCCCGGTTTATTGAAATGAACGGCTCTTTTGC
TGACGAGAACAGGGGCTGGTGAAATGCAGTTTAAGGTTTACACCTATAAAAGAGAGAGCCGTTATCGTCT
GTTTGTGGATGTACAGAGTGATATTATTGACACGCCCGGGCGACGGATGGTGATCCCCCTGGCCAGTGCA
CGTCTGCTGTCAGATAAAGTCTCCCGTGAACTTTACCCGGTGGTGCATATCGGGGATGAAAGCTGGCGCA
TGATGACCACCGATATGGCCAGTGTGCCGGTCTCCGTTATCGGGGAAGAAGTGGCTGATCTCAGCCACCG
CGAAAATGACATCAAAAACGCCATTAACCTGATGTTCTGGGGAATATAAATGTCAGGCTCCCTTATACAC
AGCCAGTCTGCAGGTCGACCATAGTGACTGGATATGTTGTGTTTTACAGTATTATGTAGTCTGTTTTTTA
TGCAAAATCTAATTTAATATATTGATATTTATATCATTTTACGTTTCTCGTTCAGCTTTCTTGTACAAAG
TGGTGATGGGCTGCAGGAATTCGATATCAAGCTTAGGTGGAATGTACCCATACGATGTTCCTGACTATGC
GGGCTATCCCTATGACGTCCCGGACTATGCAGGATCCTATCCATATGACGTTCCAGATTACGCTGCTCAG
TGCTAACTCGAGTCATGTAATTAGTTATGTCACGCTTACATTCACGCCCTCCCCCCACATCCGCTCTAAC
CGAAAAGGAAGGAGTTAGACAACCTGAAGTCTAGGTCCCTATTTATTTTTTTATAGTTATGTTAGTATTA
AGAACGTTATTTATATTTCAAATTTTTCTTTTTTTTCTGTACAGACGCGTGTACGCATGTAACATTATAC
TGAAAACCTTGCTTGAGAAGGTTTTGGGACGCTCGAAGGCTTTAATTTGCGGCCGGTACCCAATTCGCCC
TATAGTGAGTCGTATTACGCGCGCTCACTGGCCGTCGTTTTACAACGTCGTGACTGGGAAAACCCTGGCG
TTACCCAACTTAATCGCCTTGCAGCACATCCCCCTTTCGCCAGCTGGCGTAATAGCGAAGAGGCCCGCAC
CGATCGCCCTTCCCAACAGTTGCGCAGCCTGAATGGCGAATGGCGCG
[124 nt withheld, positions 6418-6541]
C
[91 nt withheld, positions 6543-6633]
A
[49 nt withheld, positions 6635-6683]
CCTTTGACGTTGGAGTCCACGTTCTTT
[37 nt withheld, positions 6711-6747]
ACCCTATCTCGGTCTATTCTTTTGATTTATAAGGGATTTTGCCGATTTCGGCCTATTGGTTAAAAAATGA
GCTGATTTAACAAAAATTTAACGCGAATTTTAACAAAATATTAACGTTTACAATTTCCTGATGCGGTATT
TTCTCCTTACGCATCTGTGCGGTATTTCACACCGCATAGGGTAATAACTGATATAATTAAATTGAAGCTC
TAATTTGTGAGTTTAGTATACATGCATTTACTTATAATACAGTTTTTTAGTTTTGCTGGCCGCATCTTCT
CAAATATGCTTCCCAGCCTGCTTTTCTGTAACGTTCACCCTCTACCTTAGCATCCCTTCCCTTTGCAAAT
AGTCCTCTTCCAACAATAATAATGTCAGATCCTGTAGAGACCACATCATCCACGGTTCTATACTGTTGAC
CCAATGCGTCTCCCTTGTCATCTAAACCCACACCGGGTGTCATAATCAACCAATCGTAACCTTCATCTCT
TCCACCCATGTCTCTTTGAGCAATAAAGCCGATAACAAAATCTTTGTCGCTCTTCGCAATGTCAACAGTA
CCCTTAGTATATTCTCCAGTAGATAGGGAGCCCTTGCATGACAATTCTGCTAACATCAAAAGGCCTCTAG
GTTCCTTTGTTACTTCTTCTGCCGCCTGCTTCAAACCGCTAACAATACCTGGGCCCACCACACCGTGTGC
ATTCGTAATGTCTGCCCATTCTGCTATTCTGTATACACCCGCAGAGTACTGCAATTTGACTGTATTACCA
ATGTCAGCAAATTTTCTGTCTTCGAAGAGTAAAAAATTGTACTTGGCGGATAATGCCTTTAGCGGCTTAA
CTGTGCCCTCCATGGAAAAATCAGTCAAGATATCCACATGTGTTTTTAGTAAACAAATTTTGGGACCTAA
TGCTTCAACTAACTCCAGTAATTCCTTGGTGGTACGAACATCCAATGAAGCACACAAGTTTGTTTGCTTT
TCGTGCATGATATTAAATAGCTTGGCAGCAACAGGACTAGGATGAGTAGCAGCACGTTCCTTATATGTAG
CTTTCGACATGATTTATCTTCGTTTCCTGCAGGTTTTTGTTCTGTGCAGTTGGGTTAAGAATACTGGGCA
ATTTCATGTTTCTTCAACACTACATATGCGTATATATACCAATCTAAGTCTGTGCTCCTTCCTTCGTTCT
TCCTTCTGTTCGGAGATTACCGAATCAAAAAAATTTCAAAGAAACCGAAATCAAAAAAAAGAATAAAAAA
AAAATGATGAATTGAATTGAAAAGCTGTGGTATGGTGCACTCTCAGTACAATCTGCTCTGATGCCGCATA
GTTAAGCCAGCCCCGACACCCGCCAACACCCGCTGACGCGCCCTGACGGGCTTGTCTGCTCCCGGCATCC
GCTTACAGACAAGCTGTGACCGTCTCCGGGAGCTGCATGTGTCAGAGGTTTTCACCGTCATCACCGAAAC
GCGCGA
Features (pLannotate 1.2.2; 29 found; start..end, strand, type, name):
     69..1411    +  rep_origin     2μ ori: yeast 2μ plasmid origin of replication
   1438..1542    +  promoter       AmpR promoter: bla
   1543..2403    +  CDS            AmpR: β-lactamase; bla; confers resistance to ampicillin, carbenicillin, and related antibiotics
   2574..3162    +  rep_origin     ori: high-copy-number ColE1/pMB1/pBR322/pUC origin of replication
   3345..3437    +  CDS            lacI (fragment): lac repressor; lacI; The lac repressor binds to the lac operator to inhibit transcription in E. coli. This inhibition can be relieved by adding lactose or isopropyl-β-D-thiogalactopyranoside (IPTG).
   3450..3471    +  protein_bind   CAP binding site: CAP binding activates transcription in the presence of cAMP. E. coli catabolite activator protein
   3486..3516    +  promoter       lac promoter: promoter for the E. coli lac operon
   3524..3540    +  protein_bind   lac operator: The lac repressor binds to the lac operator to inhibit transcription in E. coli. This inhibition can be relieved by adding lactose or isopropyl-β-D-thiogalactopyranoside (IPTG). lac repressor encoded by lacI
   3585..3603    +  promoter       T3 promoter: promoter for bacteriophage T3 RNA polymerase
   3627..4068    +  promoter       GAL1 promoter: S. cerevisiae GAL1; inducible promoter, regulated by Gal4
   4083..4103    +  misc_feature   MCS (fragment): pBluescript multiple cloning site
   4107..4231    +  protein_bind   attR1: mutant version of attR; recombination site for the Gateway® LR reaction LR Clonase™
   4256..4286    +  promoter       lac UV5 promoter: E. coli lac promoter with an "up" mutation
   4310..4339    +  promoter       cat promoter (fragment): promoter of the E. coli cat gene encoding chloramphenicol acetyltransferase
   4340..4999    +  CDS            CmR: chloramphenicol acetyltransferase; cat; confers resistance to chloramphenicol
   5181..5339    +  CDS            ccdA (fragment): CCDA_ECO57 - Also known as H, letA. Experimental evidence at protein level: Swiss-Prot protein existence level 1. Antitoxin component of a type II toxin-antitoxin (TA) system which inhibits the post-segregational killing (PSK) of plasmid-free cells, also referred to as a plasmid addiction system. Binds to and blocks the activity of CcdB; will also remove bound CcdB protein from the CcdB-GyrA complex by forming a CcdA-CcdB complex, a process termed rejuvenation. Functions as a transcriptional corepressor for the ccdAB operon, repression also requires CcdB (By similarity). From Escherichia coli
   5344..5646    +  CDS            ccdB: CCDB_ECOLI - Also known as G, letB, letD. Experimental evidence at protein level: Swiss-Prot protein existence level 1. Toxic component of a type II toxin-antitoxin (TA) system, functioning in plasmid maintainence. Responsible for the post- segregational killing (PSK) of plasmid-free cells, also referred to as a plasmid addiction system. Half-life of over 2 hours. Cell killing by CcdB is accompanied by filamentation, defects in chromosome and plasmid segregation, defects in cell division, formation of anucleate cells, decreased DNA synthesis and plasmid loss. Interferes with the activity of DN
   5690..5814    -  protein_bind   attR2: mutant version of attR; recombination site for the Gateway® LR reaction LR Clonase™
   5818..5845    +  misc_feature   MCS (fragment): pBluescript multiple cloning site
   5855..5944    +  CDS            3xHA: three tandem HA epitope tags
   5963..6210    +  terminator     CYC1 terminator: S. cerevisiae CYC1; transcription terminator for CYC1
   6229..6247    -  promoter       T7 promoter: promoter for bacteriophage T7 RNA polymerase
   6255..6410    +  CDS            lacZα (fragment): LacZα fragment of β-galactosidase; lacZ fragment
   6418..6873    +  rep_origin     f1 ori (sequence partly withheld): f1 bacteriophage origin of replication; arrow indicates direction of (+) strand synthesis
   6874..6925    -  misc_feature   bom (fragment): basis of mobility region from pBR322
   7004..7807    -  CDS            URA3: orotidine-5'-phosphate decarboxylase, required for uracil biosynthesis; S. cerevisiae URA3; yeast auxotrophic marker, counterselectable with 5-fluoroorotic acid (5-FOA)
   7808..8023    -  promoter       URA3 promoter: S. cerevisiae URA3
   8038..8087    -  misc_feature   bom (fragment): basis of mobility region from pBR322
   8189..1       -  CDS            rop (fragment) (across the origin): Rop protein, which maintains plasmids at low copy number; rop
