[The description below was written by a language model from this plasmid's Addgene catalogue record and pLannotate feature annotations shown in this document.]
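Description:
pAG426GAL-ccdB-HA is an empty Gateway destination vector for galactose-inducible protein expression in Saccharomyces cerevisiae, built on the pRS426 backbone. It is an E. coli–yeast shuttle plasmid. In yeast it replicates episomally from the 2μ origin, which typically gives high copy number, and is selected through the URA3 auxotrophic marker, which can also be counterselected with 5-FOA. In bacteria it carries a high-copy ColE1/pUC-type origin and ampicillin resistance. An f1 origin, T3 and T7 promoters, and lac/lacZα remnants are inherited from the pBluescript-derived backbone.

The expression unit consists of the GAL1 promoter, which is regulated by Gal4, followed by the Gateway cassette, a 3xHA coding segment and the CYC1 terminator. The cassette is bounded by attR1 and attR2 and contains a chloramphenicol resistance gene and the ccdB toxin gene. Because CcdB poisons DNA gyrase in ordinary E. coli, the unrecombined vector must be maintained in a ccdB-tolerant strain, with chloramphenicol and ampicillin selection.

In an LR recombination with an entry clone, the attR-flanked cassette is replaced by the gene of interest. Loss of ccdB then allows recombinant plasmids to be recovered in standard strains, providing negative selection against the parental vector. An open reading frame inserted in frame and without a stop codon is expressed as a fusion with three C-terminal HA epitopes, which permits detection or immunoprecipitation with anti-HA antibodies.

The plasmid belongs to a suite of yeast Gateway vectors designed for high-throughput genetic analysis. It carries no insert of its own, and the depositor notes that the full sequence is provided as a reference only and may not match the physical plasmid exactly.
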