Addgene plasmid #14251: pAG426GAL-ccdB-HA
Purpose: (Empty Backbone)
Depositing lab: Susan Lindquist. Depositing organization: Whitehead Institute for Biomedical Research. Publication: A suite of Gateway cloning vectors for high-throughput genetic analysis in Saccharomyces cerevisiae. Alberti S, Gitler AD, Lindquist S. Yeast. 2007 Oct . 24(10):913-9. 10.1002/yea.1502 PubMed 17583893.
Backbone
  Vector backbone: pRS426
  Vector type: Yeast Expression ; Gateway Destination
  Selectable markers: URA3
Growth in bacteria
  Bacterial resistance: Chloramphenicol and Ampicillin, 25 & 100 μg/mL
  Growth temperature: 37°C
  Growth strain: ccdB Survival
  Growth instructions: DB3.1, ccdB Survival
  Copy number: Unknown
Gene/Insert
  Gene/Insert name: None
  Tag / fusion protein: 3HA (C terminal on backbone)
  Cloning method: Gateway Cloning
  Sequencing primers: 5′ GAL1
Terms and licenses: Academic/Nonprofit Terms; Industry Terms: Not Available to Industry
Depositor comments: Type of plasmid: 2-micron. This plasmid contains the Gateway technology from Invitrogen; Invitrogen requires purchasing of Gateway Clonase for carrying out the Gateway recombinational cloning reaction http://www.invitrogen.com Please note that the full plasmid sequence is provided as a reference only, and may not match the exact sequence of the plasmid.
How to cite: pAG426GAL-ccdB-HA was a gift from Susan Lindquist (Addgene plasmid # 14251 ; http://n2t.net/addgene:14251 ; RRID:Addgene_14251)
