>Addgene plasmid #14251 | pAG426GAL-ccdB-HA | addgene partial sequence | sequence record 20710 | 14251 with pRS_marker
TTCATCATTTTTTTTTTATTCTTTTTTTTGATTTCGGTTTCCTTGAAATTTTTTTGATTCGGTAATCTCC
GAACAGAAGGAAGAACGAAGGAAGGAGCACAGACTTAGATTGGTATATATACGCATATGTAGTGTTGAAG
AAACATGAAATTGCCCAGTATTCTTAACCCAACTGCACAGAACAAAAACCTGCAGGAAACGAAGATAAAT
CATGTCGAAAGCTACATATAAGGAACGTGCTGCTACTCATCCTAGTCCTGTTGCTGCCAAGCTATTTAAT
ATCATGCACGAAAAGCAAACAAACTTGTGTGCTTCATTGGATGTTCGTACCACCAAGGAATTACTGGAGT
TAGTTGAAGCATTAGGTCCCAAAATTTGTTTACTAAAAACACATGTGGATATCTTGACTGATTTTTCCAT
GGAGGGCACAGTTAAGCCGCTAAAGGCATTATCCGCCAAGTACAATTTTTTACTCTTCGAAGACAGAAAA
TTTGCTGACATTGGTAATACAGTCAAATTGCAGTACTCTGCGGGTGTATACAGAATAGCAGAATGGGCAG
ACATTACGAATGCACACGGTGTGGTGGGCCCAGGTATTGTTAGCGGTTTGAAGCAGGCGGCAGAAGAAGT
AACAAAGGAACCTAGAGGCCTTTTGATGTTAGCAGAATTGTCATGCAAGGGCTCCCTATCTACTGGAGAA
TATACTAAGGGTACTGTTG
