>Addgene plasmid #14251 | pAG426GAL-ccdB-HA | addgene partial sequence | sequence record 20711 | 14251 with GW5
TAAAGTGTAAAGCCTGGGGGTGCCTAATGCGGCCGCCATAGTGACTGGATATGTTGTGTTTTACAGTATT
ATGTAGTCTGTTTTTTATGCAAAATCTAATTTAATATATTGATATTTATATCATTTTACGTTTCTCGTTC
AGCTTTTTTGTACAAACTTGTGATGGGGGATCCACTAGTTCTAGAATCCGGGGTTTTTTCTCCTTGACGT
TAAAGTATAGAGGTATATTAACAATTTTTTGTTGATACTTTTATTACATTTGAATAAGAAGTAATACAAA
CCGAAAATGTTGAAAGTATTAGTTAAAGTGGTTATGCAGTTTTTGCATTTATATATCTGTTAATAGATCA
AAAATCATCGCTTCGCTGATTAATTACCCCAGAAATAAGGCTAAAAAACTAATCGCATTATCATCCTATG
GTTGTTAATTTGATTCGTTCATTTGAAGGTTTGTGGGGCCAGGTTACTGCCAATTTTTCCTCTTCATAAC
CATAAAAGCTAGTATTGTAGAATCTTTATTGTTCGGAGCAGTGCGGCGCGAGGCACATCTGCGTTTCAGG
AACGCGACCGGTGAAGACGAGGACGCACGGAGGAGAGTCTTCCTTCGGAGGGCTGTCACCCGCTCGGCGG
CTTCTAATCCGTACTAGAGCTCCAGCTTTTGTTCCCTTT
