>Addgene plasmid #14251 | pAG426GAL-ccdB-HA | addgene partial sequence | sequence record 20712 | 14251 with GW3
CGTTATCGGGGGAGAAGTGGCTGATCTCAGCCACCGCGAAAATGACATCAAAAACGCCATTAACCTGATG
TTCTGGGGAATATAAATGTCAGGCTCCCTTATACACAGCCAGTCTGCAGGTCGACCATAGTGACTGGATA
TGTTGTGTTTTACAGTATTATGTAGTCTGTTTTTTATGCAAAATCTAATTTAATATATTGATATTTATAT
CATTTTACGTTTCTCGTTCAGCTTTCTTGTACAAAGTGGTGATGGGCTGCAGGAATTCGATATCAAGCTT
AGGTGGAATGTACCCATACGATGTTCCTGACTATGCGGGCTATCCCTATGACGTCCCGGACTATGCAGGA
TCCTATCCATATGACGTTCCAGATTACGCTGCTCAGTGCTAACTCGAGTCATGTAATTAGTTATGTCACG
CTTACATTCACGCCCTCCCCCCACATCCGCTCTAACCGAAAAGGAAGGAGTTAGACAACCTGAAGTCTAG
GTCCCTATTTATTTTTTTATAGTTATGTTAGTATTAAGAACGTTATTTATATTTCAAATTTTTCTTTTTT
TTCTGTACAGACGCGTGTACGCATGTAACATTATACTGAAAACCTTGCTTGAGAAGGTTTTGGGACGCTC
GAAGGCTTTAATTTGCGGCCGGTACCCAATTCGCCCTATAGTGAGTCGTATTACGCGCGCTCA
